>Addgene plasmid #43507 | III-AGAA | depositor partial sequence | sequence record 58772 | III-AGAA sequence 426 bps
CGTCTCGGCTCACCCCAGAGCAGGTCGTGGCAATCGCCTCCAACATTGGCGGGAAACAGGCACTCGAGAC
TGTCCAGCGCCTGCTTCCCGTGCTGTGCCAAGCGCACGGACTCACCCCAGAGCAGGTCGTGGCAATCGCG
AGCAATAACGGCGGAAAACAGGCTTTGGAAACGGTGCAGAGGCTCCTTCCAGTGCTGTGCCAAGCGCACG
GCCTCACCCCAGAGCAGGTCGTGGCAATCGCCTCCAACATTGGCGGGAAACAGGCACTCGAGACTGTCCA
GCGCCTGCTTCCCGTGCTGTGCCAAGCGCACGGATTAACCCCAGAGCAGGTCGTGGCAATCGCCTCCAAC
ATTGGCGGGAAACAGGCACTCGAGACTGTCCAGCGCCTGCTTCCCGTGCTGTGCCAAGCGCACGGACTCA
GAGACG
