>Addgene plasmid #43507 | III-AGAA | addgene partial sequence | sequence record 64303 | M13_pUC_fwd
TATAGGGCGAATTGGGCCCTCTAGATGCATGCTCGAGCGGCCGCCAGTGTGATGGATATCTGCAGAATTC
GCCCTTGCCGTCCTAGCGCGTCTCGGCTCACCCCAGAGCAGGTCGTGGCAATCGCCTCCAACATTGGCGG
GAAACAGGCACTCGAGACTGTCCAGCGCCTGCTTCCCGTGCTGTGCCAAGCGCACGGACTCACCCCAGAG
CAGGTCGTGGCAATCGCGAGCAATAACGGCGGAAAACAGGCTTTGGAAACGGTGCAGAGGCTCCTTCCAG
TGCTGTGCCAAGCGCACGGATTAACCCCAGAGCAGGTCGTGGCAATCGCCTCCAACATTGGCGGGAAACA
GGCACTCGAGACTGTCCAGCGCCTGCTTCCCGTGCTGTGCCAAGCGCACGGATTAACCCCAGAGCAGGTC
GTGGCAATCGCCTCCAACATTGGCGGGAAACAGGCACTCGAGACTGTCCAGCGCCTGCTTCCCGTGCTGT
GCCAAGCGCACGGACTCAGAGACGTGGGCACAGGAAAGAAGGGCGAATTCCAGCACACTGGCGGCCGTTA
CTAGTGGATCCGAGCTCGGTACCAAGCTTGATGCATAGCTTGAGTATTCTATAGTGTCACCTAAATAGCT
TGGCGTAATCATGGTCATAGCTGTTTCCTGTGTGAAATTGTTATCCGCTCACAATTCCACACAACATACG
AGCCGGAAGCATAAAGTGTAAAGCCTGGGGTGCCTAATGAGTGAGCTAACTCACATTAATTGCGTTGCGC
TCACTGCCCGCTTTCCAGTCGGGAAACCTGTCGTGCCAGCTGCATTAATGAATCGGCCAACGCGCGGGGA
GAGGCGGTTTGCGTATTGGGCGCTCTTCCGCTTCCTCGCTCACTGACTCGCTGCGCTCGGTCGTTCGGCT
GCGGCGAGCGGTAT
