[The description below was written by a language model from this plasmid's Addgene catalogue record.]
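Description:
III-AGAA is a bacterial cloning plasmid built on the commercial pCRII-TOPO backbone (about 4 kb without insert), into which a 426 bp synthetic fragment was introduced by TOPO cloning. It is maintained as a high-copy plasmid in E. coli and carries both ampicillin and kanamycin resistance, consistent with the dual markers of this backbone. No feature table accompanies the record, so the origin of replication and other backbone elements are not itemised. The listed sequencing primers (T7 on one side, M13 reverse on the other) show that the insert sits within the standard cloning region flanked by these priming sites.

The record describes the insert only by its name and as synthetic, without stating its function. The associated publication reports a TALEN genome-editing system for generating human stem cell-based disease models, so the plasmid most plausibly belongs to a library of preassembled TAL effector repeat modules. On that reading, "AGAA" would denote the four DNA bases recognised by a block of four repeats, which fits the insert length since each TALE repeat is encoded by roughly 100 bp. "III" would then mark the position of that block in a hierarchical assembly of the full DNA-binding array. This interpretation is inferred from the name, size and publication rather than stated in the catalogue fields.

The plasmid has no recorded eukaryotic promoter, tag or reporter and is not itself an expression vector. It appears to serve as a storage and propagation vehicle for a building block that would be excised or amplified and joined with other modules in a separate TALEN expression backbone.
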