Addgene plasmid #43507: III-AGAA
Depositing lab: Chad Cowan & Kiran Musunuru. Depositing organization: Harvard University. Publication: A TALEN Genome-Editing System for Generating Human Stem Cell-Based Disease Models. Ding Q, Lee YK, Schaefer EA, Peters DT, Veres A, Kim K, Kuperwasser N, Motola DL, Meissner TB, Hendriks WT, Trevisan M, Gupta RM, Moisan A, Banks E, Friesen M, Schinzel RT, Xia F, Tang A, Xia Y, Figueroa E, Wann A, Ahfeldt T, Daheron L, Zhang F, Rubin LL, Peng LF, Chung RT, Musunuru K, Cowan CA. Cell Stem Cell. 2012 Dec 12. pii: S1934-5909(12)00645-5. doi: 10.1016/j.stem.2012.11.011. PubMed 23246482.
Backbone
  Vector backbone: pCRII-TOPO
  Backbone manufacturer: Invitrogen
  Backbone size w/o insert (bp): 3973
  Vector type: Bacterial Cloning
Growth in bacteria
  Bacterial resistance: Ampicillin and Kanamycin, 100 & 50 μg/mL
  Growth temperature: 37°C
  Growth strain: Top10
  Copy number: High Copy
Gene/Insert
  Gene/Insert name: III-AGAA
  Species: Synthetic
  Insert size (bp): 426
  Cloning method: TOPO Cloning
  Sequencing primers: 5′ T7; 3′ M13-rev
Terms and licenses: Academic/Nonprofit Terms; Industry Terms: Not Available to Industry
How to cite: III-AGAA was a gift from Chad Cowan & Kiran Musunuru (Addgene plasmid # 43507 ; http://n2t.net/addgene:43507 ; RRID:Addgene_43507)
